Addgene plasmid #15656: HybridH-IRES-tauGFP LNL TV
Depositing lab: Peter Mombaerts. Depositing organization: Rockefeller University. Publication: A contextual model for axonal sorting into glomeruli in the mouse olfactory system. Feinstein P, Mombaerts P. Cell. 2004 Jun 11. 117(6):817-31. 10.1016/j.cell.2004.05.011 PubMed 15186781.
Backbone
  Vector backbone: pBS
  Backbone size w/o insert (bp): 3000
  Vector type: high copy number
Growth in bacteria
  Bacterial resistance: Ampicillin, 100 μg/mL
  Growth temperature: 37°C
  Growth strain: DH5alpha
  Copy number: High Copy
Gene/Insert
  Gene/Insert name: HybridH-IRES-tauGFP LNL TV
  Species: M. musculus (mouse)
  Insert size (bp): 13600
  Cloning method: Restriction Enzyme
  Sequencing primers: 5′ M13; 3′ reverse
Terms and licenses: Academic/Nonprofit Terms; Industry Terms: Not Available to Industry
Depositor comments: The mouse strain that was derived from this plasmid is available from The Jackson Laboratory: http://jaxmice.jax.org/strain/006624.html
How to cite: HybridH-IRES-tauGFP LNL TV was a gift from Peter Mombaerts (Addgene plasmid # 15656 ; http://n2t.net/addgene:15656 ; RRID:Addgene_15656)
