[The description below was written by a language model from this plasmid's Addgene catalogue record.]
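Description:
HybridH-IRES-tauGFP LNL TV is a mouse gene-targeting vector ("TV") built in the pBS (pBluescript-type) cloning backbone. The backbone is about 3 kb and carries a mouse-derived insert of about 13.6 kb that was introduced by restriction enzyme cloning. It is propagated in E. coli as a high-copy plasmid under ampicillin selection. The insert junctions can be read with the standard M13 forward and reverse primers that flank the polylinker.

No feature table accompanies the record, so the payload can only be inferred from the construct name and the associated study on axonal sorting into glomeruli in the mouse olfactory system. "HybridH" presumably denotes a hybrid or chimeric coding sequence, most likely an odorant receptor variant given the subject of the study. The record does not define its composition or name the targeted locus. The IRES-tauGFP element is a bicistronic reporter. The internal ribosome entry site allows translation of a tau-GFP fusion from the same transcript as the upstream coding sequence, and the microtubule-binding tau portion carries fluorescence into axons. Neurons expressing the modified gene can therefore be traced to their glomerular targets. "LNL" conventionally stands for a loxP-neo-loxP cassette, a neomycin resistance marker for selecting targeted embryonic stem cells that Cre recombinase can later excise, but the record does not spell this out. Homology arms, promoters and any negative selection marker are likewise not listed.

The depositor notes that a mouse strain derived from this plasmid is available from a public repository, which is consistent with its use for homologous recombination in embryonic stem cells to generate a knock-in reporter line.
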