>Addgene plasmid #15656 | HybridH-IRES-tauGFP LNL TV | addgene partial sequence | sequence record 22119 | 15656 with M13F
TACCGGGCCCCCCCTCGAGGTCGACGGTATCGATAAGCTTGATATCGAATTCGTTTAAACATTAATTCCC
ACTAAAAATCTCCACAACATCTTCACAGAAATAATAAAACTGTCCTAAAATCCATATGGAACCATAAGAG
ACTAAGGATAACCAAAGAAATCCTGAGCAGAAAGAACAATGCTAGAGAGATAGAACACAGTTTCAACCAG
TGTTATAGAGCTATAGTAATAAAAATTGCATGGTACTGGCAACAAAACAAAGCAAAATAAATGGCCAAAC
CAACAGGCATTTAAATCAGAGTAACAGAACAGAAAACTGAAACATGAGTTTAGCCATCTGATATTTGACA
AAAATGTTAAACATATACACTGGTATAAAGACAAACTCTTCAACAAATTGTGCTGGTAAAACTGGATGTC
CACATGTAGAAGAATAAAAATAGTCCCACATCTATTATTTGGTACAAAAATTCCAAATGGATCAAAAACT
TCCATGGGCAACGTTAAATGCTAAAACCACTTGAAGAGTACACAGGCAGTCCCCTCTAAGATAGAGATGT
AGTAAAAGACTTTCTGAGAAAGACTCCATTTGCTCAGTCATTAAGGTCATTAACTGACCACTCCCCACCC
CTAATAGGCCCTGGATTTGAAGAGAAAGATCTCAGAGGAAGAAATAAAAATGGCTGACAAATATGTAAAA
ATGTGTTTAACTTCCTTTGCAACT
