>Addgene plasmid #15656 | HybridH-IRES-tauGFP LNL TV | addgene partial sequence | sequence record 22120 | 15656 with M13R
ACTAAAGGGGACAAAAGCTGGGAGCTCCACCGCGGTGGCGGCCGCGAGCTCAATTAACCCTCACTAAAGG
GAGTCGACTCGATCAACATGCGGATACTTCATTCCTCCTTAGAATAGGGAACAAAATACCAATGGAAGGA
GTTACAGAGACAAAGTTTGGAGCTAAGACAAAAGGATAGATCATCCAGAGACTACTCCACCCAGGGGTCC
ATCCCATAATCAGCCACCAAATGCAGACACTATTGCACATGCCACCAAGATTTTGCTGAAAGGACCCTGA
TATAGCTGTCTCTTGTGAGGCTACGCCAGTGCCTGGCAAATACAGAAGTGGATGCTCACAGTCATCTATT
GGATGGAACACAGGGCCCCCAATGAAGGAGCTAGAGAAAGAACCCAAGGAACTGAAGGGGTCTGCAACCC
TATAGGTTGAACAACAATATAAACTAACCAGTACCCCCAGAGCTCGTGACTCTAGCTGCATATGTAGCAG
AGGATGGCCTAGTCAGCCATCATTGGGAAGAGAGGCCCCTTGATCTTGCAAACTTTATATGCCCCAGTAC
AGGGCAACTCCAGGGCCAAGAAGTGGGAGTGGGTGGGT
